>Addgene plasmid #70773 | pFOSGE_COF1A01 | depositor partial sequence | sequence record 126715 | insert
ATGGTAAATGTTATGAAAGGAGTGCTGGTGGAGTGTGATCCTGCTATGAAACAATTCCTGCTGCACTTGG
ACGAAAAACTGGCTCTGGGACGCAAATTCATTATCCAGGATCTGGACGAGAACCATTTGTTTATCTCCAC
GGACATTGTGGAAGTTTTGCAGGCGCGAGTGGACGACTTGATGGATCGGATAAGCTTTCCGCTGCACGAC
AAGGACGCT
