>Addgene plasmid #70773 | pFOSGE_COF1A01 | addgene partial sequence | sequence record 130712 | M13-F20 5'-TGTAAAACGACGGCCAGT-3'
GATTTTATTTTGACTGATAGTGACCTGTTCGTTGCAACAAATTGATGAGCAATGCTTTTTTATAATGCCA
ACTTTGTACAAAAAAGCAGGCTTCATGGTAAATGTTATGAAAGGAGTGCTGGTGGAGTGTGATCCTGCTA
TGAAACAATTCCTGCTGCACTTGGACGAAAAACTGGCTCTGGGACGCAAATTCATTATCCAGGATCTGGA
CGAGAACCATTTGTTTATCTCCACGGACATTGTGGAAGTTTTGCAGGCGCGAGTGGACGACTTGATGGAT
CGGATAAGCTTTCCGCTGCACGACAAGGACGCTGACCCAGCTTTCTTGTACAAAGTTGGCATTATAAGAA
AGCATTGCTTATCAATTTGTTGCAACGAACAGGTCACTATCAGTCAAAATAAAATCATTATTTG
