>Addgene plasmid #70773 | pFOSGE_COF1A01 | addgene partial sequence | sequence record 130713 | M13-Rev 5'-CAGGAAACAGCTATGACC-3'
AATAATGATTTTATTTTGACTGATAGTGACCTGTTCGTTGCAACAAATTGATAAGCAATGCTTTCTTATA
ATGCCAACTTTGTACAAGAAAGCTGGGTCAGCGTCCTTGTCGTGCAGCGGAAAGCTTATCCGATCCATCA
AGTCGTCCACTCGCGCCTGCAAAACTTCCACAATGTCCGTGGAGATAAACAAATGGTTCTCGTCCAGATC
CTGGATAATGAATTTGCGTCCCAGAGCCAGTTTTTCGTCCAAGTGCAGCAGGAATTGTTTCATAGCAGGA
TCACACTCCACCAGCACTCCTTTCATAACATTTACCATGAAGCCTGCTTTTTTGTACAAAGTTGGCATTA
TAAAAAAGCATTGCTCATCAATTTGTTGCAACGAACAGGTCACTATCAGTCAAAATAAAATCATTATTTG
GGGCCC
