[The description below was written by a language model from this plasmid's Addgene catalogue record.]
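Description:
pFOSGE_COF1A01 is a Gateway entry clone built on the pDONR221 donor backbone, carrying the Drosophila melanogaster gene Tfb5 (also annotated as CG42373, p8 or TTDA). The insert is small, recorded as 219 bp, consistent with a short open reading frame; the gene's aliases indicate that it has also been annotated as an upstream ORF of a neighbouring transcript. The plasmid is maintained at high copy in standard E. coli cloning strains under kanamycin selection. No feature table accompanies the record, so the exact boundaries of the insert, the presence or absence of a stop codon, and the reading frame relative to the flanking recombination sites are not stated.

As an entry clone generated by Gateway cloning into a pDONR vector, the insert is expected to be flanked by attL recombination sites, replacing the original counter-selectable cassette of the donor vector. Entry clones of this type carry no promoter for expressing the insert in the final host. Instead they serve as a sequence-verified source from which the coding sequence can be moved by LR recombination into any compatible destination vector, which then supplies the promoter, tags or fusion partners. M13 forward and reverse priming sites on either side of the cassette allow the insert to be checked by sequencing.

The associated publication concerns the context-dependent regulatory functions of transcriptional regulators, suggesting that this clone belongs to a collection of fly transcription factor and cofactor ORFs intended for transfer into expression vectors for functional assays. The record itself gives the purpose only as a Gateway entry clone.
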