Addgene plasmid #70773: pFOSGE_COF1A01
Purpose: Gateway entry clone
Depositing lab: Alexander Stark. Depositing organization: Research Institute of Molecular Pathology (IMP). Publication: Transcriptional regulators form diverse groups with context-dependent regulatory functions. Stampfel G, Kazmar T, Frank O, Wienerroither S, Reiter F, Stark A. Nature. 2015 Nov 9. doi: 10.1038/nature15545. PubMed 26550828.
Backbone
  Vector backbone: pDONR221
  Backbone manufacturer: Invitrogen
  Backbone size w/o insert (bp): 4762
  Vector type: Gateway entry vector
Growth in bacteria
  Bacterial resistance: Kanamycin, 50 μg/mL
  Growth temperature: 37°C
  Growth strain: DH5alpha
  Copy number: High Copy
Gene/Insert
  Gene/Insert name: Tfb5 (alt names: FBgn0259719; CG42373, FBtr0301130)
  Species: D. melanogaster (fly)
  Insert size (bp): 219
  Entrez Gene: Tfb5 (a.k.a. CG14037, CG42373, Dmel\CG42373, Dromel_CG31917_FBtr0079037_uORF, p8, TFB5, TFB5 (uORF), TTDA, uORF)
  Cloning method: Gateway Cloning
  Sequencing primers: 5′ M13-F20; 3′ M13R
Terms and licenses: Academic/Nonprofit Terms; Industry Terms: Not Available to Industry
How to cite: pFOSGE_COF1A01 was a gift from Alexander Stark (Addgene plasmid # 70773 ; http://n2t.net/addgene:70773 ; RRID:Addgene_70773)
